>Addgene plasmid #105727 | pT7-7 asyn A53T | addgene full sequence | sequence record 207243 | Addgene NGS Result
ATCAAAGGATCTTCTTGAGATCCTTTTTTTCTGCGCGTAATCTGCTGCTTGCAAACAAAAAAACCACCGC
TACCAGCGGTGGTTTGTTTGCCGGATCAAGAGCTACCAACTCTTTTTCCGAAGGTAACTGGCTTCAGCAG
AGCGCAGATACCAAATACTGTCCTTCTAGTGTAGCCGTAGTTAGGCCACCACTTCAAGAACTCTGTAGCA
CCGCCTACATACCTCGCTCTGCTAATCCTGTTACCAGTGGCTGCTGCCAGTGGCGATAAGTCGTGTCTTA
CCGGGTTGGACTCAAGACGATAGTTACCGGATAAGGCGCAGCGGTCGGGCTGAACGGGGGGTTCGTGCAC
ACAGCCCAGCTTGGAGCGAACGACCTACACCGAACTGAGATACCTACAGCGTGAGCTATGAGAAAGCGCC
ACGCTTCCCGAAGGGAGAAAGGCGGACAGGTATCCGGTAAGCGGCAGGGTCGGAACAGGAGAGCGCACGA
GGGAGCTTCCAGGGGGAAACGCCTGGTATCTTTATAGTCCTGTCGGGTTTCGCCACCTCTGACTTGAGCG
TCGATTTTTGTGATGCTCGTCAGGGGGGCGGAGCCTATGGAAAAACGCCAGCAACGCGGCCTTTTTACGG
TTCCTGGCCTTTTGCTGGCCTTTTGCTCACATGTTCTTTCCTGCGTTATCCCCTGATTCTGTGGATAACC
GTATTACCGCCTTTGAGTGAGCTGATACCGCTCGCCGCAGCCGAACGACCGAGCGCAGCGAGTCAGTGAG
CGAGGAAGCGGAAGAGCGCCTGATGCGGTATTTTCTCCTTACGCATCTGTGCGGTATTTCACACCGCATA
GGAAGATCTTCCGGAAGATCTTCCTATGGTGCACTCTCAGTACAATCTGCTCTGATGCGCTACGTGACTG
GGTCATGGCTGCGCCCCGACACCCGCCAACACCCGCTGACGCGCCCTGACGGGCTTGTCTGCTCCCGGCA
TCCGCTTACAGACAAGCTGTGACCGTCTCCGGGAGCTGCATGTGTCAGAGGTTTTCACCGTCATCACCGA
AACGCGCGAGGCCCAGCGATTCGAACTTCTGATAGACTTCGAAATTAATACGACTCACTATAGGGAGACC
ACAACGGTTTCCCTCTAGAAATAATTTTGTTTAACTTTAAGAAGGAGATATACATATGGATGTATTCATG
AAAGGACTTTCAAAGGCCAAGGAGGGAGTTGTGGCTGCTGCTGAGAAAACCAAACAGGGTGTGGCAGAAG
CAGCAGGAAAGACAAAAGAGGGTGTTCTCTATGTAGGCTCCAAAACCAAGGAGGGAGTGGTGCATGGTGT
GACAACAGTGGCTGAGAAGACCAAAGAGCAAGTGACAAATGTTGGAGGAGCAGTGGTGACGGGTGTGACA
GCAGTAGCCCAGAAGACAGTGGAGGGAGCAGGGAGCATTGCAGCAGCCACTGGCTTTGTCAAAAAGGACC
AGTTGGGCAAGAATGAAGAAGGAGCCCCACAGGAAGGAATTCTGGAAGATATGCCTGTGGATCCTGACAA
TGAGGCTTATGAAATGCCTTCTGAGGAAGGGTATCAAGACTACGAACCTGAAGCCTAAGAAATATCTTTG
CTCCCAGTTTCTTGAGATCTGCTGACAGATGTTCCATCCAAGCTTATCGATGATAAGCTGTCAAACATGA
GAATTAAATCAATCTAAAGTATATATGAGTAAACTTGGTCTGACAGTTACCAATGCTTAATCAGTGAGGC
ACCTATCTCAGCGATCTGTCTATTTCGTTCATCCATAGTTGCCTGACTCCCCGTCGTGTAGATAACTACG
ATACGGGAGGGCTTACCATCTGGCCCCAGTGCTGCAATGATACCGCGAGACCCACGCTCACCGGCTCCAG
ATTTATCAGCAATAAACCAGCCAGCCGGAAGGGCCGAGCGCAGAAGTGGTCCTGCAACTTTATCCGCCTC
CATCCAGTCTATTAATTGTTGCCGGGAAGCTAGAGTAAGTAGTTCGCCAGTTAATAGTTTGCGCAACGTT
GTTGCCATTGCTACAGGCATCGTGGTGTCACGCTCGTCGTTTGGTATGGCTTCATTCAGCTCCGGTTCCC
AACGATCAAGGCGAGTTACATGATCCCCCATGTTGTGCAAAAAAGCGGTTAGCTCCTTCGGTCCTCCGAT
CGTTGTCAGAAGTAAGTTGGCCGCAGTGTTATCACTCATGGTTATGGCAGCACTGCATAATTCTCTTACT
GTCATGCCATCCGTAAGATGCTTTTCTGTGACTGGTGAGTACTCAACCAAGTCATTCTGAGAATAGTGTA
TGCGGCGACCGAGTTGCTCTTGCCCGGCGTCAACACGGGATAATACCGCGCCACATAGCAGAACTTTAAA
AGTGCTCATCATTGGAAAACGTTCTTCGGGGCGAAAACTCTCAAGGATCTTACCGCTGTTGAGATCCAGT
TCGATGTAACCCACTCGTGCACCCAACTGATCTTCAGCATCTTTTACTTTCACCAGCGTTTCTGGGTGAG
CAAAAACAGGAAGGCAAAATGCCGCAAAAAAGGGAATAAGGGCGACACGGAAATGTTGAATACTCATACT
CTTCCTTTTTCAATATTATTGAAGCATTTATCAGGGTTATTGTCTCATGAGCGGATACATATTTGAATGT
ATTTAGAAAAATAAACAAATAGGGGTTCCGCGCACATTTCCCCGAAAAGTGCCACCTGACGTCTAAGAAA
CCATTATTATCATGACATTAACCTATAAAAATAGGCGTATCACGAGGCCCTTTCGTCTTCAAGAATAAAA
GGATCTAGGTGAAGATCCTTTTTGATAATCTCATGACCAAAATCCCTTAACGTGAGTTTTCGTTCCACTG
AGCGTCAGACCCCGTAGAAAAG
Features (pLannotate 1.2.2; 11 found; start..end, strand, type, name):
     15..603     +  rep_origin     ori: high-copy-number ColE1/pMB1/pBR322/pUC origin of replication
    789..840     -  misc_feature   bom (fragment): basis of mobility region from pBR322
    865..898     -  misc_feature   bom (fragment): basis of mobility region from pBR322
    898..923     -  misc_feature   bom (fragment): basis of mobility region from pBR322
   1025..1062    -  CDS            rop (fragment): Rop protein, which maintains plasmids at low copy number; rop
   1096..1114    +  promoter       T7 promoter: promoter for bacteriophage T7 RNA polymerase
   1146..1168    +  RBS            RBS: efficient ribosome binding site from bacteriophage T7 gene 10 (Olins and Rangwala, 1989)
   1176..1595    +  CDS            SNCA: SYUA_HUMAN - Also known as NACP, PARK1. Experimental evidence at protein level: Swiss-Prot protein existence level 1. Neuronal protein that plays several roles in synaptic activity such as regulation of synaptic vesicle trafficking and subsequent neurotransmitter release. Participates as a monomer in synaptic vesicle exocytosis by enhancing vesicle priming, fusion and dilation of exocytotic fusion pores (PubMed:28288128, PubMed:30404828). Mechanistically, acts by increasing local Ca(2+) release from microdomains which is essential for the enhancement of ATP-induced exocytosis (PubMed:30404828)
   1650..1674    -  promoter       tet promoter (fragment): E. coli promoter for tetracycline efflux protein gene
   1727..2587    -  CDS            AmpR: β-lactamase; bla; confers resistance to ampicillin, carbenicillin, and related antibiotics
   2588..2692    -  promoter       AmpR promoter: bla
