[The description below was written by a language model from this plasmid's Addgene catalogue record and pLannotate feature annotations shown in this document.]
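Description:
pT7-7 asyn A53T is a small bacterial expression plasmid (about 2.9 kb by the sequenced record) built on the pT7-7 backbone for producing a mutant form of human alpha-synuclein in E. coli. It replicates from a ColE1/pMB1-type origin and is selected with ampicillin through a β-lactamase gene driven by its own bla promoter. The annotation also picks up leftovers of its pBR322 ancestry: fragments of the bom mobility region, a short remnant of the rop gene and a piece of the tet promoter. None of these appears to be intact. The catalogue lists the copy number as unknown.

The payload is the human SNCA coding sequence carrying the A53T substitution, cloned between NdeI and HindIII sites that are both retained. It sits downstream of a bacteriophage T7 promoter and the efficient ribosome binding site from T7 gene 10, so transcription depends on T7 RNA polymerase supplied by the expression host, while the plasmid can be maintained in an ordinary cloning strain lacking that polymerase. The annotated open reading frame spans 420 nt, consistent with full-length alpha-synuclein, and no affinity or epitope tag is annotated or listed, suggesting that the protein is made in untagged form. No T7 terminator or lac operator is annotated either.

A53T is a mutation in SNCA linked to familial Parkinson's disease. The record supports use of this plasmid for recombinant production of the mutant protein, and the associated publication concerns the structural effects of Parkinson's-linked alpha-synuclein mutations.
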