Addgene plasmid #105727: pT7-7 asyn A53T
Purpose: Bacterial expression of mutant human alpha synuclein
Depositing lab: Hilal Lashuel. Depositing organization: Swiss Federal Institute of Technology (EPFL). Publication: E46K Parkinson's-linked mutation enhances C-terminal-to-N-terminal contacts in alpha-synuclein. Rospigliosi CC, McClendon S, Schmid AW, Ramlall TF, Barre P, Lashuel HA, Eliezer D. J Mol Biol. 2009 May 22;388(5):1022-32. doi: 10.1016/j.jmb.2009.03.065. Epub 2009 Apr 5. PubMed 19345692.
Backbone
  Vector backbone: pT7-7
  Backbone size w/o insert (bp): 2438
  Vector type: Bacterial Expression
Growth in bacteria
  Bacterial resistance: Ampicillin, 100 μg/mL
  Growth temperature: 37°C
  Growth strain: DH5alpha
  Copy number: Unknown
Gene/Insert
  Gene/Insert name: alpha-synuclein A53T
  Species: H. sapiens (human)
  Insert size (bp): 476
  Mutation: A53T
  Entrez Gene: SNCA (a.k.a. NACP, PARK1, PARK4, PD1)
  Promoter: T7
  Cloning method: Restriction Enzyme; 5′ cloning site NdeI (not destroyed); 3′ cloning site HindIII (not destroyed)
  Sequencing primers: 5′ T7 (TAATACGACTCACTATAGG)
Terms and licenses: Academic/Nonprofit Terms; Industry Terms: Not Available to Industry
How to cite: pT7-7 asyn A53T was a gift from Hilal Lashuel (Addgene plasmid # 105727 ; http://n2t.net/addgene:105727 ; RRID:Addgene_105727)
