>Addgene plasmid #105727 | pT7-7 asyn A53T | depositor partial sequence | sequence record 200203 | sequencing results
TTGTTTAACTTTAAGAAGGAGATATACATATGGATGTATTCATGAAAGGACTTTCAAAGGCCAAGGAGGG
AGTTGTGGCTGCTGCTGAGAAAACCAAACAGGGTGTGGCAGAAGCAGCAGGAAAGACAAAAGAGGGTGTT
CTCTATGTAGGCTCCAAAACCAAGGAGGGAGTGGTGCATGGTGTGACAACAGTGGCTGAGAAGACCAAAG
AGCAAGTGACAAATGTTGGAGGAGCAGTGGTGACGGGTGTGACAGCAGTAGCCCAGAAGACAGTGGAGGG
AGCAGGGAGCATTGCAGCAGCCACTGGCTTTGTCAAAAAGGACCAGTTGGGCAAGAATGAAGAAGGAGCC
CCACAGGAAGGAATTCTGGAAGATATGCCTGTGGATCCTGACAATGAGGCTTATGAAATGCCTTCTGAGG
AAGGGTATCAAGACTACGAACCTGAAGCCTAAGAAATATCTTTGCTCCCAGTTTCTTGAGATCTGCTGAC
AGATGTTCCATCCAAGCTTATCGATGATAAGCTGTCAAACATGAGAATTAAATCAATCTAAAGTATATAT
GAGTAAACTTGGTCTGACAGTTACCAATGCTTAATCAGTGAGGCACCTATCTCAGCGATCTGTCTATTTC
GTTCATCCATAGTTGCCTGACTCCCCNNTCGTGTAGATAACTACGATACGGGAGGGCTTACCATCTGGCC
CCAGTGCTGCAATGATACCGCGAGACC
